Addgene plasmid #130985: pET22b-mEB3-mCherry-6xHis
Purpose: Bacterial expression of mouse EB3-mCherry-6xHis for protein purification.
Depositing lab: Anne Straube. Depositing organization: University of Warwick. Publication: Spatial positioning of EB family proteins at microtubule tips involves distinct nucleotide-dependent binding properties. Roth D, Fitton BP, Chmel NP, Wasiluk N, Straube A. J Cell Sci. 2018 Oct 31;132(4). pii: jcs.219550. doi: 10.1242/jcs.219550. PubMed 30262468.
Backbone
  Vector backbone: pET22b
  Backbone manufacturer: Novagen
  Vector type: Bacterial Expression
Growth in bacteria
  Bacterial resistance: Ampicillin, 100 μg/mL
  Growth temperature: 37°C
  Growth strain: DH5alpha
  Copy number: Low Copy
Gene/Insert
  Gene/Insert name: EB3-mCherry-6xHis (alt name: Mapre3)
  Species: M. musculus (mouse)
  Entrez Gene: Mapre3 (a.k.a. AI790651, EB2, EB3, EBF3, RP3)
  Promoter: T7
  Tag / fusion protein: mCherry-6xHis (C terminal on insert)
  Cloning method: Restriction Enzyme; 5′ cloning site NdeI (not destroyed); 3′ cloning site EcoRI (destroyed during cloning)
  Sequencing primers: 5′ unknown
Terms and licenses: Academic/Nonprofit Terms; Industry Terms: Not Available to Industry
How to cite: pET22b-mEB3-mCherry-6xHis was a gift from Anne Straube (Addgene plasmid # 130985 ; http://n2t.net/addgene:130985 ; RRID:Addgene_130985)
