[The description below was written by a language model from this plasmid's Addgene catalogue record and pLannotate feature annotations shown in this document.]
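Description:
pET22b-mEB3-mCherry-6xHis is a bacterial expression plasmid built on the Novagen pET22b backbone for producing mouse EB3 (gene Mapre3) as a fluorescent, affinity-tagged fusion protein in E. coli. It replicates from a pBR322-type ColE1 origin. The backbone also carries the rop gene and the bom region, consistent with its listing as low copy. Selection is by ampicillin through the β-lactamase gene (AmpR) and its own promoter. An f1 phage origin is also present, which allows single-stranded DNA production. The short tetracycline-resistance fragments, the predicted E. coli ORF and the SET1 fragment in the annotation appear to be backbone remnants or automated annotation matches rather than functional parts.

The expression cassette has the standard pET layout. A T7 promoter with an adjacent lac operator and the T7 gene 10 ribosome binding site drives the Mapre3 coding sequence. This is joined through a short stretch of residual polylinker to mCherry, a monomeric red fluorescent protein, followed by a C-terminal polyhistidine tag and the T7 terminator. The tag is 6xHis according to the record, although the annotation software matched it as a fragment of a 9xHis tag. The insert was cloned at NdeI on the 5′ side, so translation should begin at the insert's own start codon. The 3′ EcoRI site was destroyed during cloning. The plasmid-encoded lacI repressor keeps the cassette off until IPTG is added, and transcription needs a host that supplies T7 RNA polymerase.

The stated purpose is purification of recombinant EB3-mCherry-6xHis. The His tag permits metal-affinity capture, and mCherry allows direct visualisation of the protein. EB3 is a microtubule plus-end tracking protein, and the associated study examined how EB family proteins position themselves at microtubule tips.
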