Features (pLannotate 1.2.2; 21 found; start..end, strand, type, name):
     26..73      -  terminator     T7 terminator: transcription terminator for bacteriophage T7 RNA polymerase
     81..130     -  CDS            SET1 (fragment): solubility-enhancement tag derived from T7 phage gene 10B
    140..157     -  CDS            9xHis (fragment): 9xHis affinity tag
    176..883     -  CDS            mCherry: mCherry is a basic (constitutively fluorescent) red fluorescent protein published in 2004, derived from Discosoma sp.. It is reported to be a very rapidly-maturing monomer with low acid sensitivity.
    891..907     -  misc_feature   MCS (fragment): multiple cloning site
    908..1750    -  CDS            Mapre3: MARE3_MOUSE - Experimental evidence at protein level: Swiss-Prot protein existence level 1. Plus-end tracking protein (+TIP) that binds to the plus-end of microtubules and regulates the dynamics of the microtubule cytoskeleton. Promotes microtubule growth. May be involved in spindle function by stabilizing microtubules and anchoring them at centrosomes. Also acts as a regulator of minus-end microtubule organization: interacts with the complex formed by AKAP9 and PDE4DIP, leading to recruit CAMSAP2 to the Golgi apparatus, thereby tethering non- centrosomal minus-end microtubules to the Golgi, a
   1758..1780    -  RBS            RBS: efficient ribosome binding site from bacteriophage T7 gene 10 (Olins and Rangwala, 1989)
   1795..1819    -  protein_bind   lac operator: The lac repressor binds to the lac operator to inhibit transcription in E. coli. This inhibition can be relieved by adding lactose or isopropyl-β-D-thiogalactopyranoside (IPTG). lac repressor encoded by lacI
   1820..1838    -  promoter       T7 promoter: promoter for bacteriophage T7 RNA polymerase
   1860..2139    +  CDS            TcR (fragment): tetracycline efflux protein; tet; confers resistance to tetracycline
   2147..2224    +  promoter       lacI promoter: lacI
   2225..3307    +  CDS            lacI: lac repressor; lacI; The lac repressor binds to the lac operator to inhibit transcription in E. coli. This inhibition can be relieved by adding lactose or isopropyl-β-D-thiogalactopyranoside (IPTG).
   3320..3341    +  protein_bind   CAP binding site: CAP binding activates transcription in the presence of cAMP. E. coli catabolite activator protein
   3356..3647    +  CDS            TcR (fragment): tetracycline efflux protein; tet; confers resistance to tetracycline
   3719..4099    -  CDS            YPB1_ECOLX: Protein predicted: Swiss-Prot protein existence level 4. From Escherichia coli.
   4116..4307    +  CDS            rop: Rop protein, which maintains plasmids at low copy number; rop
   4409..4548    +  misc_feature   bom: basis of mobility region from pBR322
   4734..5322    -  rep_origin     ori: high-copy-number ColE1/pMB1/pBR322/pUC origin of replication
   5493..6353    -  CDS            AmpR: β-lactamase; bla; confers resistance to ampicillin, carbenicillin, and related antibiotics
   6354..6458    -  promoter       AmpR promoter: bla
   6511..6939    -  rep_origin     f1 ori (sequence partly withheld): f1 bacteriophage origin of replication; arrow indicates direction of (+) strand synthesis
>Addgene plasmid #130985 | pET22b-mEB3-mCherry-6xHis | addgene full sequence | sequence record 259149 | Addgene NGS Result
ATCCGGATATAGTTCCTCCTTTCAGCAAAAAACCCCTCAAGACCCGTTTAGAGGCCCCAAGGGGTTATGC
TAGTTATTGCTCAGCGGTGGCAGCAGCCAACTCAGCTTCCTTTCGGGCTTTGTTAGCAGCCGGATCTCAG
TGGTGGTGGTGGTGGTGCTCGAGTGCGGCCGCGGACTTGTACAGCTCGTCCATGCCGCCGGTGGAGTGGC
GGCCCTCGGCGCGTTCGTACTGTTCCACGATGGTGTAGTCCTCGTTGTGGGAGGTGATGTCCAACTTGAT
GTTGACGTTGTAGGCGCCGGGCAGCTGCACGGGCTTCTTGGCCTTGTAGGTGGTCTTGACCTCAGCGTCG
TAGTGGCCGCCGTCCTTCAGCTTCAGCCTCTGCTTGATCTCGCCCTTCAGGGCGCCGTCCTCGGGGTACA
TCCGCTCGGAGGAGGCCTCCCAGCCCATGGTCTTCTTCTGCATTACGGGGCCGTCGGAGGGGAAGTTGGT
GCCGCGCAGCTTCACCTTGTAGATGAACTCGCCGTCCTGCAGGGAGGAGTCCTGGGTCACGGTCACCACG
CCGCCGTCCTCGAAGTTCATCACGCGCTCCCACTTGAAGCCCTCGGGGAAGGACAGCTTCAAGTAGTCGG
GGATGTCGGCGGGGTGCTTCACGTAGGCCTTGGAGCCGTACATGAACTGAGGGGACAGGATGTCCCAGGC
GAAGGGCAGGGGGCCACCCTTGGTCACCTTCAGCTTGGCGGTCTGGGTGCCCTCGTAGGGGCGGCCCTCG
CCCTCGCCCTCGATCTCGAACTCGTGGCCGTTCACGGAGCCCTCCATGTGCACCTTGAAGCGCATGAACT
CCTTGATGATGGCCATGTTATCCTCCTCGCCCTTGCTCACCATGGTGGCGGGATCCCGGGCCCGCGGGTA
CTCGTCCTGGTCTTCCTGTTGGTGTTCTTCAATCTCATCATCCTCAGGGGGTGCAAATCCCTCCTCCGTG
GCATAGAGAATGCCAATGATGCCCGAGATGACGGGGCTGTTCTCGCTCTCATGTTCCTGGCAGATCAGCT
CGATGTCTCGCAATTTGCTGAAATAGAAATCTCGTTCTTTCTCAAGCCCGTCTACGGTCAGCTTCAAGTC
CAGCAGCTGCTGGTTAAGCTCGAGGATCTGGGCGTCAGCCTCATGGCCACCGTTTCGGGCTGAGGGGGGA
TTCTTCCGGAGGATGCAGGGCGGAGCCACGTTGCTGAGTCGTCCAGAGGTCTGCATGTTCTTGGGGCCTG
TGGGGGACGTCCTCTGCGGAACTGCTGTGCCAATGAGTTTCTTGGATTTGTTGAAGATCTGATCACCTGG
GTTAGGAGGTGGTGCTACGTCCTGGCCCTGCCGCGCCAGCAGAGGGTTGTAATCCTTTCCATCATAGTTT
GCGTCAAAGAATTTCTTAAACCACTGTATAAACTCAAAATTATCTTGGAATTTTCCTTTCACTAACTTCT
CTACGGGAATGATTTTGTCAACACCCATCTTCTTGAAAGCTGCTTGCAGCACCTTGAAGTTGTGGATGTA
CTCGTGTTCTAGTTTGGCCTGGAACTTGACCTTCCTCAAGTGAACACAGCCAGGGAAGAGCATGTCCATG
AACTGGCAGTAGGCTGCCCCTGAACAGAGCTGTTCAATCTTGGTATAATTGAGGTGCAGAGAGTCATTGA
CCCATGCAAGCATATCATGGCGACTCAGATTCTCACTGGTCACAGAAGTGGAGTACACATTGACAGCCAT
ATGTATATCTCCTTCTTAAAGTTAAACAAAATTATTTCTAGAGGGGAATTGTTATCCGCTCACAATTCCC
CTATAGTGAGTCGTATTAATTTCGCGGGATCGAGATCTCGATCCTCTACGCCGGACGCATCGTGGCCGGC
ATCACCGGCGCCACAGGTGCGGTTGCTGGCGCCTATATCGCCGACATCACCGATGGGGAAGATCGGGCTC
GCCACTTCGGGCTCATGAGCGCTTGTTTCGGCGTGGGTATGGTGGCAGGCCCCGTGGCCGGGGGACTGTT
GGGCGCCATCTCCTTGCATGCACCATTCCTTGCGGCGGCGGTGCTCAACGGCCTCAACCTACTACTGGGC
TGCTTCCTAATGCAGGAGTCGCATAAGGGAGAGCGTCGAGATCCCGGACACCATCGAATGGCGCAAAACC
TTTCGCGGTATGGCATGATAGCGCCCGGAAGAGAGTCAATTCAGGGTGGTGAATGTGAAACCAGTAACGT
TATACGATGTCGCAGAGTATGCCGGTGTCTCTTATCAGACCGTTTCCCGCGTGGTGAACCAGGCCAGCCA
CGTTTCTGCGAAAACGCGGGAAAAAGTGGAAGCGGCGATGGCGGAGCTGAATTACATTCCCAACCGCGTG
GCACAACAACTGGCGGGCAAACAGTCGTTGCTGATTGGCGTTGCCACCTCCAGTCTGGCCCTGCACGCGC
CGTCGCAAATTGTCGCGGCGATTAAATCTCGCGCCGATCAACTGGGTGCCAGCGTGGTGGTGTCGATGGT
AGAACGAAGCGGCGTCGAAGCCTGTAAAGCGGCGGTGCACAATCTTCTCGCGCAACGCGTCAGTGGGCTG
ATCATTAACTATCCGCTGGATGACCAGGATGCCATTGCTGTGGAAGCTGCCTGCACTAATGTTCCGGCGT
TATTTCTTGATGTCTCTGACCAGACACCCATCAACAGTATTATTTTCTCCCATGAAGACGGTACGCGACT
GGGCGTGGAGCATCTGGTCGCATTGGGTCACCAGCAAATCGCGCTGTTAGCGGGCCCATTAAGTTCTGTC
TCGGCGCGTCTGCGTCTGGCTGGCTGGCATAAATATCTCACTCGCAATCAAATTCAGCCGATAGCGGAAC
GGGAAGGCGACTGGAGTGCCATGTCCGGTTTTCAACAAACCATGCAAATGCTGAATGAGGGCATCGTTCC
CACTGCGATGCTGGTTGCCAACGATCAGATGGCGCTGGGCGCAATGCGCGCCATTACCGAGTCCGGGCTG
CGCGTTGGTGCGGATATCTCGGTAGTGGGATACGACGATACCGAAGACAGCTCATGTTATATCCCGCCGT
TAACCACCATCAAACAGGATTTTCGCCTGCTGGGGCAAACCAGCGTGGACCGCTTGCTGCAACTCTCTCA
GGGCCAGGCGGTGAAGGGCAATCAGCTGTTGCCCGTCTCACTGGTGAAAAGAAAAACCACCCTGGCGCCC
AATACGCAAACCGCCTCTCCCCGCGCGTTGGCCGATTCATTAATGCAGCTGGCACGACAGGTTTCCCGAC
TGGAAAGCGGGCAGTGAGCGCAACGCAATTAATGTAAGTTAGCTCACTCATTAGGCACCGGGATCTCGAC
CGATGCCCTTGAGAGCCTTCAACCCAGTCAGCTCCTTCCGGTGGGCGCGGGGCATGACTATCGTCGCCGC
ACTTATGACTGTCTTCTTTATCATGCAACTCGTAGGACAGGTGCCGGCAGCGCTCTGGGTCATTTTCGGC
GAGGACCGCTTTCGCTGGAGCGCGACGATGATCGGCCTGTCGCTTGCGGTATTCGGAATCTTGCACGCCC
TCGCTCAAGCCTTCGTCACTGGTCCCGCCACCAAACGTTTCGGCGAGAAGCAGGCCATTATCGCCGGCAT
GGCGGCCCCACGGGTGCGCATGATCGTGCTCCTGTCGTTGAGGACCCGGCTAGGCTGGCGGGGTTGCCTT
ACTGGTTAGCAGAATGAATCACCGATACGCGAGCGAACGTGAAGCGACTGCTGCTGCAAAACGTCTGCGA
CCTGAGCAACAACATGAATGGTCTTCGGTTTCCGTGTTTCGTAAAGTCTGGAAACGCGGAAGTCAGCGCC
CTGCACCATTATGTTCCGGATCTGCATCGCAGGATGCTGCTGGCTACCCTGTGGAACACCTACATCTGTA
TTAACGAAGCGCTGGCATTGACCCTGAGTGATTTTTCTCTGGTCCCGCCGCATCCATACCGCCAGTTGTT
TACCCTCACAACGTTCCAGTAACCGGGCATGTTCATCATCAGTAACCCGTATCGTGAGCATCCTCTCTCG
TTTCATCGGTATCATTACCCCCATGAACAGAAATCCCCCTTACACGGAGGCATCAGTGACCAAACAGGAA
AAAACCGCCCTTAACATGGCCCGCTTTATCAGAAGCCAGACATTAACGCTTCTGGAGAAACTCAACGAGC
TGGACGCGGATGAACAGGCAGACATCTGTGAATCGCTTCACGACCACGCTGATGAGCTTTACCGCAGCTG
CCTCGCGCGTTTCGGTGATGACGGTGAAAACCTCTGACACATGCAGCTCCCGGAGACGGTCACAGCTTGT
CTGTAAGCGGATGCCGGGAGCAGACAAGCCCGTCAGGGCGCGTCAGCGGGTGTTGGCGGGTGTCGGGGCG
CAGCCATGACCCAGTCACGTAGCGATAGCGGAGTGTATACTGGCTTAACTATGCGGCATCAGAGCAGATT
GTACTGAGAGTGCACCATTGCGGTGTGAAATACCGCACAGATGCGTAAGGAGAAAATACCGCATCAGGCG
CTCTTCCGCTTCCTCGCTCACTGACTCGCTGCGCTCGGTCGTTCGGCTGCGGCGAGCGGTATCAGCTCAC
TCAAAGGCGGTAATACGGTTATCCACAGAATCAGGGGATAACGCAGGAAAGAACATGTGAGCAAAAGGCC
AGCAAAAGGCCAGGAACCGTAAAAAGGCCGCGTTGCTGGCGTTTTTCCATAGGCTCCGCCCCCCTGACGA
GCATCACAAAAATCGACGCTCAAGTCAGAGGTGGCGAAACCCGACAGGACTATAAAGATACCAGGCGTTT
CCCCCTGGAAGCTCCCTCGTGCGCTCTCCTGTTCCGACCCTGCCGCTTACCGGATACCTGTCCGCCTTTC
TCCCTTCGGGAAGCGTGGCGCTTTCTCATAGCTCACGCTGTAGGTATCTCAGTTCGGTGTAGGTCGTTCG
CTCCAAGCTGGGCTGTGTGCACGAACCCCCCGTTCAGCCCGACCGCTGCGCCTTATCCGGTAACTATCGT
CTTGAGTCCAACCCGGTAAGACACGACTTATCGCCACTGGCAGCAGCCACTGGTAACAGGATTAGCAGAG
CGAGGTATGTAGGCGGTGCTACAGAGTTCTTGAAGTGGTGGCCTAACTACGGCTACACTAGAAGGACAGT
ATTTGGTATCTGCGCTCTGCTGAAGCCAGTTACCTTCGGAAAAAGAGTTGGTAGCTCTTGATCCGGCAAA
CAAACCACCGCTGGTAGCGGTGGTTTTTTTGTTTGCAAGCAGCAGATTACGCGCAGAAAAAAAGGATCTC
AAGAAGATCCTTTGATCTTTTCTACGGGGTCTGACGCTCAGTGGAACGAAAACTCACGTTAAGGGATTTT
GGTCATGAGATTATCAAAAAGGATCTTCACCTAGATCCTTTTAAATTAAAAATGAAGTTTTAAATCAATC
TAAAGTATATATGAGTAAACTTGGTCTGACAGTTACCAATGCTTAATCAGTGAGGCACCTATCTCAGCGA
TCTGTCTATTTCGTTCATCCATAGTTGCCTGACTCCCCGTCGTGTAGATAACTACGATACGGGAGGGCTT
ACCATCTGGCCCCAGTGCTGCAATGATACCGCGAGACCCACGCTCACCGGCTCCAGATTTATCAGCAATA
AACCAGCCAGCCGGAAGGGCCGAGCGCAGAAGTGGTCCTGCAACTTTATCCGCCTCCATCCAGTCTATTA
ATTGTTGCCGGGAAGCTAGAGTAAGTAGTTCGCCAGTTAATAGTTTGCGCAACGTTGTTGCCATTGCTGC
AGGCATCGTGGTGTCACGCTCGTCGTTTGGTATGGCTTCATTCAGCTCCGGTTCCCAACGATCAAGGCGA
GTTACATGATCCCCCATGTTGTGCAAAAAAGCGGTTAGCTCCTTCGGTCCTCCGATCGTTGTCAGAAGTA
AGTTGGCCGCAGTGTTATCACTCATGGTTATGGCAGCACTGCATAATTCTCTTACTGTCATGCCATCCGT
AAGATGCTTTTCTGTGACTGGTGAGTACTCAACCAAGTCATTCTGAGAATAGTGTATGCGGCGACCGAGT
TGCTCTTGCCCGGCGTCAATACGGGATAATACCGCGCCACATAGCAGAACTTTAAAAGTGCTCATCATTG
GAAAACGTTCTTCGGGGCGAAAACTCTCAAGGATCTTACCGCTGTTGAGATCCAGTTCGATGTAACCCAC
TCGTGCACCCAACTGATCTTCAGCATCTTTTACTTTCACCAGCGTTTCTGGGTGAGCAAAAACAGGAAGG
CAAAATGCCGCAAAAAAGGGAATAAGGGCGACACGGAAATGTTGAATACTCATACTCTTCCTTTTTCAAT
ATTATTGAAGCATTTATCAGGGTTATTGTCTCATGAGCGGATACATATTTGAATGTATTTAGAAAAATAA
ACAAATAGGGGTTCCGCGCACATTTCCCCGAAAAGTGCCACCTAAATTGTAAGCGTTAATATTTTGTTAA
AATTCGCGTTAAATTTTTGTTAAATCAGCTCATTTTTTAACCAATAGGCCGAAATCGGCAAAATCCCTTA
TAAATCAAAAGAATAGACCGAGATAGGGT
[37 nt withheld, positions 6610-6646]
AAAGAACGTGGACTCCAACGTCAAAGG
[49 nt withheld, positions 6674-6722]
T
[91 nt withheld, positions 6724-6814]
G
[124 nt withheld, positions 6816-6939]
CCCATTCGCCA
